Addgene plasmid #209012: pETmsGFPSyt1(80-142)
Purpose: Recombinant protein expression of truncated syt1 tagged with GFP
Depositing lab: Edwin Chapman. Depositing organization: University of Wisconsin, Madison. Publication: The juxtamembrane linker of synaptotagmin 1 regulates Ca(2+) binding via liquid-liquid phase separation. Mehta N, Mondal S, Watson ET, Cui Q, Chapman ER. Nat Commun. 2024 Jan 4;15(1):262. doi: 10.1038/s41467-023-44414-5. PubMed 38177243.
Backbone
  Vector backbone: pET-28 a (+)
  Vector type: Bacterial Expression
Growth in bacteria
  Bacterial resistance: Kanamycin, 50 μg/mL
  Growth temperature: 37°C
  Growth strain: DH5alpha
  Copy number: High Copy
Gene/Insert
  Gene/Insert name: syt1
  Species: R. norvegicus (rat)
  Mutation: aa 80-142 only
  Entrez Gene: Syt1 (a.k.a. P65)
  Tag / fusion protein: 6xHis-msfGFP (N terminal on insert)
  Cloning method: Unknown
Terms and licenses: Academic/Nonprofit Terms; Industry Terms: Not Available to Industry
Depositor comments: Please visit https://doi.org/10.1101/2023.08.11.551903 for bioRxiv preprint.
How to cite: pETmsGFPSyt1(80-142) was a gift from Edwin Chapman (Addgene plasmid # 209012 ; http://n2t.net/addgene:209012 ; RRID:Addgene_209012)
