[The description below was written by a language model from this plasmid's Addgene catalogue record and pLannotate feature annotations shown in this document.]
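Description:
pETmsGFPSyt1(80-142) is a bacterial expression plasmid built on the pET-28a(+) backbone for producing a GFP-tagged fragment of rat synaptotagmin 1 (Syt1) as a recombinant protein in E. coli. The 6,242-nt sequence carries the usual pET-28 maintenance elements: a ColE1/pBR322-type origin with the bom region and rop gene, an f1 phage origin, and a kanamycin resistance gene (aminoglycoside phosphotransferase) for selection. The catalogue lists it as high copy, although rop is normally associated with reduced copy number. Short tetracycline-resistance fragments and a predicted E. coli open reading frame in the annotation are backbone remnants rather than functional parts.

The expression cassette is driven by a T7 promoter followed by a lac operator and the T7 gene 10 ribosome binding site, with a plasmid-encoded lacI repressor. Transcription therefore depends on a host supplying T7 RNA polymerase and is inducible with IPTG, ending at the T7 terminator. The reading frame begins with an N-terminal His tag (annotated as a fragment of a composite tag) and a thrombin cleavage site, followed by a monomeric superfolder GFP (matched by the annotation to msGFP2; the catalogue calls it msfGFP) and then Syt1 residues 80–142 only. The annotation tool matched this segment to the mouse protein, but the record gives the species as rat. A vector-derived His-tag sequence lies downstream of the insert; the record does not indicate whether it is translated.

The associated publication concerns the juxtamembrane linker of synaptotagmin 1 and liquid-liquid phase separation, so the fluorescent, affinity-purifiable fragment is suited to in vitro studies of that region.
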