Features (pLannotate 1.2.2; 22 found; start..end, strand, type, name):
      1..429     +  rep_origin     f1 ori (sequence partly withheld): f1 bacteriophage origin of replication; arrow indicates direction of (+) strand synthesis
    482..539     +  promoter       AmpR promoter (fragment): bla
    548..1363    -  CDS            KanR: aminoglycoside phosphotransferase; aph(3')-Ia; confers resistance to kanamycin in bacteria or G418 (Geneticin®) in eukaryotes
   1485..2073    +  rep_origin     ori: high-copy-number ColE1/pMB1/pBR322/pUC origin of replication
   2259..2398    -  misc_feature   bom: basis of mobility region from pBR322
   2500..2691    -  CDS            rop: Rop protein, which maintains plasmids at low copy number; rop
   2708..3088    +  CDS            YPB1_ECOLX: Protein predicted: Swiss-Prot protein existence level 4. From Escherichia coli.
   3160..3451    -  CDS            TcR (fragment): tetracycline efflux protein; tet; confers resistance to tetracycline
   3466..3487    -  protein_bind   CAP binding site: CAP binding activates transcription in the presence of cAMP. E. coli catabolite activator protein
   3500..4582    -  CDS            lacI: lac repressor; lacI; The lac repressor binds to the lac operator to inhibit transcription in E. coli. This inhibition can be relieved by adding lactose or isopropyl-β-D-thiogalactopyranoside (IPTG).
   4583..4660    -  promoter       lacI promoter: lacI
   4668..4947    -  CDS            TcR (fragment): tetracycline efflux protein; tet; confers resistance to tetracycline
   4969..4987    +  promoter       T7 promoter: promoter for bacteriophage T7 RNA polymerase
   4988..5012    +  protein_bind   lac operator: The lac repressor binds to the lac operator to inhibit transcription in E. coli. This inhibition can be relieved by adding lactose or isopropyl-β-D-thiogalactopyranoside (IPTG). lac repressor encoded by lacI
   5027..5049    +  RBS            RBS: efficient ribosome binding site from bacteriophage T7 gene 10 (Olins and Rangwala, 1989)
   5069..5085    +  CDS            capTEV™ (fragment): composite tag for in vivo biotinylation, TEV protease cleavage, and 6xHis tagging
   5096..5113    +  CDS            thrombin site: thrombin recognition and cleavage site
   5120..5809    +  CDS            msGFP2: photostable monomeric superfolder GFP (Valbuena et al., 2020)
   5825..6028    +  CDS            Syt1 (fragment): SYT1_MOUSE - Experimental evidence at protein level: Swiss-Prot protein existence level 1. Calcium sensor that participates in triggering neurotransmitter release at the synapse (PubMed:11242035). May have a regulatory role in the membrane interactions during trafficking of synaptic vesicles at the active zone of the synapse (PubMed:7961887). It binds acidic phospholipids with a specificity that requires the presence of both an acidic head group and a diacyl backbone. A Ca(2+)- dependent interaction between synaptotagmin and putative receptors for activated protein kinase C has also been repor
   6075..6092    +  CDS            9xHis (fragment): 9xHis affinity tag
   6102..6151    +  CDS            SET1 (fragment): solubility-enhancement tag derived from T7 phage gene 10B
   6159..6206    +  terminator     T7 terminator: transcription terminator for bacteriophage T7 RNA polymerase
>Addgene plasmid #209012 | pETmsGFPSyt1(80-142) | addgene full sequence | sequence record 413989 | Addgene NGS Result
[124 nt withheld, positions 1-124]
C
[91 nt withheld, positions 126-216]
A
[49 nt withheld, positions 218-266]
CCTTTGACGTTGGAGTCCACGTTCTTT
[37 nt withheld, positions 294-330]
ACCCTATCTCGGTCTATTCTTTTGATTTATAAGGGATTTTGCCGATTTCGGCCTATTGGTTAAAAAATGA
GCTGATTTAACAAAAATTTAACGCGAATTTTAACAAAATATTAACGCTTACAATTTAGGTGGCACTTTTC
GGGGAAATGTGCGCGGAACCCCTATTTGTTTATTTTTCTAAATACATTCAAATATGTATCCGCTCATGAA
TTAATTCTTAGAAAAACTCATCGAGCATCAAATGAAACTGCAATTTATTCATATCAGGATTATCAATACC
ATATTTTTGAAAAAGCCGTTTCTGTAATGAAGGAGAAAACTCACCGAGGCAGTTCCATAGGATGGCAAGA
TCCTGGTATCGGTCTGCGATTCCGACTCGTCCAACATCAATACAACCTATTAATTTCCCCTCGTCAAAAA
TAAGGTTATCAAGTGAGAAATCACCATGAGTGACGACTGAATCCGGTGAGAATGGCAAAAGTTTATGCAT
TTCTTTCCAGACTTGTTCAACAGGCCAGCCATTACGCTCGTCATCAAAATCACTCGCATCAACCAAACCG
TTATTCATTCGTGATTGCGCCTGAGCGAGACGAAATACGCGATCGCTGTTAAAAGGACAATTACAAACAG
GAATCGAATGCAACCGGCGCAGGAACACTGCCAGCGCATCAACAATATTTTCACCTGAATCAGGATATTC
TTCTAATACCTGGAATGCTGTTTTCCCGGGGATCGCAGTGGTGAGTAACCATGCATCATCAGGAGTACGG
ATAAAATGCTTGATGGTCGGAAGAGGCATAAATTCCGTCAGCCAGTTTAGTCTGACCATCTCATCTGTAA
CATCATTGGCAACGCTACCTTTGCCATGTTTCAGAAACAACTCTGGCGCATCGGGCTTCCCATACAATCG
ATAGATTGTCGCACCTGATTGCCCGACATTATCGCGAGCCCATTTATACCCATATAAATCAGCATCCATG
TTGGAATTTAATCGCGGCCTAGAGCAAGACGTTTCCCGTTGAATATGGCTCATAACACCCCTTGTATTAC
TGTTTATGTAAGCAGACAGTTTTATTGTTCATGACCAAAATCCCTTAACGTGAGTTTTCGTTCCACTGAG
CGTCAGACCCCGTAGAAAAGATCAAAGGATCTTCTTGAGATCCTTTTTTTCTGCGCGTAATCTGCTGCTT
GCAAACAAAAAAACCACCGCTACCAGCGGTGGTTTGTTTGCCGGATCAAGAGCTACCAACTCTTTTTCCG
AAGGTAACTGGCTTCAGCAGAGCGCAGATACCAAATACTGTCCTTCTAGTGTAGCCGTAGTTAGGCCACC
ACTTCAAGAACTCTGTAGCACCGCCTACATACCTCGCTCTGCTAATCCTGTTACCAGTGGCTGCTGCCAG
TGGCGATAAGTCGTGTCTTACCGGGTTGGACTCAAGACGATAGTTACCGGATAAGGCGCAGCGGTCGGGC
TGAACGGGGGGTTCGTGCACACAGCCCAGCTTGGAGCGAACGACCTACACCGAACTGAGATACCTACAGC
GTGAGCTATGAGAAAGCGCCACGCTTCCCGAAGGGAGAAAGGCGGACAGGTATCCGGTAAGCGGCAGGGT
CGGAACAGGAGAGCGCACGAGGGAGCTTCCAGGGGGAAACGCCTGGTATCTTTATAGTCCTGTCGGGTTT
CGCCACCTCTGACTTGAGCGTCGATTTTTGTGATGCTCGTCAGGGGGGCGGAGCCTATGGAAAAACGCCA
GCAACGCGGCCTTTTTACGGTTCCTGGCCTTTTGCTGGCCTTTTGCTCACATGTTCTTTCCTGCGTTATC
CCCTGATTCTGTGGATAACCGTATTACCGCCTTTGAGTGAGCTGATACCGCTCGCCGCAGCCGAACGACC
GAGCGCAGCGAGTCAGTGAGCGAGGAAGCGGAAGAGCGCCTGATGCGGTATTTTCTCCTTACGCATCTGT
GCGGTATTTCACACCGCAATGGTGCACTCTCAGTACAATCTGCTCTGATGCCGCATAGTTAAGCCAGTAT
ACACTCCGCTATCGCTACGTGACTGGGTCATGGCTGCGCCCCGACACCCGCCAACACCCGCTGACGCGCC
CTGACGGGCTTGTCTGCTCCCGGCATCCGCTTACAGACAAGCTGTGACCGTCTCCGGGAGCTGCATGTGT
CAGAGGTTTTCACCGTCATCACCGAAACGCGCGAGGCAGCTGCGGTAAAGCTCATCAGCGTGGTCGTGAA
GCGATTCACAGATGTCTGCCTGTTCATCCGCGTCCAGCTCGTTGAGTTTCTCCAGAAGCGTTAATGTCTG
GCTTCTGATAAAGCGGGCCATGTTAAGGGCGGTTTTTTCCTGTTTGGTCACTGATGCCTCCGTGTAAGGG
GGATTTCTGTTCATGGGGGTAATGATACCGATGAAACGAGAGAGGATGCTCACGATACGGGTTACTGATG
ATGAACATGCCCGGTTACTGGAACGTTGTGAGGGTAAACAACTGGCGGTATGGATGCGGCGGGACCAGAG
AAAAATCACTCAGGGTCAATGCCAGCGCTTCGTTAATACAGATGTAGGTGTTCCACAGGGTAGCCAGCAG
CATCCTGCGATGCAGATCCGGAACATAATGGTGCAGGGCGCTGACTTCCGCGTTTCCAGACTTTACGAAA
CACGGAAACCGAAGACCATTCATGTTGTTGCTCAGGTCGCAGACGTTTTGCAGCAGCAGTCGCTTCACGT
TCGCTCGCGTATCGGTGATTCATTCTGCTAACCAGTAAGGCAACCCCGCCAGCCTAGCCGGGTCCTCAAC
GACAGGAGCACGATCATGCGCACCCGTGGGGCCGCCATGCCGGCGATAATGGCCTGCTTCTCGCCGAAAC
GTTTGGTGGCGGGACCAGTGACGAAGGCTTGAGCGAGGGCGTGCAAGATTCCGAATACCGCAAGCGACAG
GCCGATCATCGTCGCGCTCCAGCGAAAGCGGTCCTCGCCGAAAATGACCCAGAGCGCTGCCGGCACCTGT
CCTACGAGTTGCATGATAAAGAAGACAGTCATAAGTGCGGCGACGATAGTCATGCCCCGCGCCCACCGGA
AGGAGCTGACTGGGTTGAAGGCTCTCAAGGGCATCGGTCGAGATCCCGGTGCCTAATGAGTGAGCTAACT
TACATTAATTGCGTTGCGCTCACTGCCCGCTTTCCAGTCGGGAAACCTGTCGTGCCAGCTGCATTAATGA
ATCGGCCAACGCGCGGGGAGAGGCGGTTTGCGTATTGGGCGCCAGGGTGGTTTTTCTTTTCACCAGTGAG
ACGGGCAACAGCTGATTGCCCTTCACCGCCTGGCCCTGAGAGAGTTGCAGCAAGCGGTCCACGCTGGTTT
GCCCCAGCAGGCGAAAATCCTGTTTGATGGTGGTTAACGGCGGGATATAACATGAGCTGTCTTCGGTATC
GTCGTATCCCACTACCGAGATATCCGCACCAACGCGCAGCCCGGACTCGGTAATGGCGCGCATTGCGCCC
AGCGCCATCTGATCGTTGGCAACCAGCATCGCAGTGGGAACGATGCCCTCATTCAGCATTTGCATGGTTT
GTTGAAAACCGGACATGGCACTCCAGTCGCCTTCCCGTTCCGCTATCGGCTGAATTTGATTGCGAGTGAG
ATATTTATGCCAGCCAGCCAGACGCAGACGCGCCGAGACAGAACTTAATGGGCCCGCTAACAGCGCGATT
TGCTGGTGACCCAATGCGACCAGATGCTCCACGCCCAGTCGCGTACCGTCTTCATGGGAGAAAATAATAC
TGTTGATGGGTGTCTGGTCAGAGACATCAAGAAATAACGCCGGAACATTAGTGCAGGCAGCTTCCACAGC
AATGGCATCCTGGTCATCCAGCGGATAGTTAATGATCAGCCCACTGACGCGTTGCGCGAGAAGATTGTGC
ACCGCCGCTTTACAGGCTTCGACGCCGCTTCGTTCTACCATCGACACCACCACGCTGGCACCCAGTTGAT
CGGCGCGAGATTTAATCGCCGCGACAATTTGCGACGGCGCGTGCAGGGCCAGACTGGAGGTGGCAACGCC
AATCAGCAACGACTGTTTGCCCGCCAGTTGTTGTGCCACGCGGTTGGGAATGTAATTCAGCTCCGCCATC
GCCGCTTCCACTTTTTCCCGCGTTTTCGCAGAAACGTGGCTGGCCTGGTTCACCACGCGGGAAACGGTCT
GATAAGAGACACCGGCATACTCTGCGACATCGTATAACGTTACTGGTTTCACATTCACCACCCTGAATTG
ACTCTCTTCCGGGCGCTATCATGCCATACCGCGAAAGGTTTTGCGCCATTCGATGGTGTCCGGGATCTCG
ACGCTCTCCCTTATGCGACTCCTGCATTAGGAAGCAGCCCAGTAGTAGGTTGAGGCCGTTGAGCACCGCC
GCCGCAAGGAATGGTGCATGCAAGGAGATGGCGCCCAACAGTCCCCCGGCCACGGGGCCTGCCACCATAC
CCACGCCGAAACAAGCGCTCATGAGCCCGAAGTGGCGAGCCCGATCTTCCCCATCGGTGATGTCGGCGAT
ATAGGCGCCAGCAACCGCACCTGTGGCGCCGGTGATGCCGGCCACGATGCGTCCGGCGTAGAGGATCGAG
ATCTCGATCCCGCGAAATTAATACGACTCACTATAGGGGAATTGTGAGCGGATAACAATTCCCCTCTAGA
AATAATTTTGTTTAACTTTAAGAAGGAGATATACATATGGGCAGCAGCCATCATCATCATCATCACGGCA
GCGGCCTGGTGCCGCGCGGCAGCGCTAGCATGGATAGCACTGAGAGCCTGTTCACCGGGGTGGTGCCCAT
CCTGGTCGAGCTGGACGGCGACGTAAACGGCCACAAGTTCAGCGTGCGCGGCGAGGGCGAGGGCGATGCC
ACCAACGGCAAGCTGACCCTGAAGTTCATCTGCACCACCGGCAAGCTGCCCGTGCCCTGGCCCACCCTCG
TGACCACCCTGACCTACGGCGTGCAGTGCTTCAGCCGCTACCCCGACCACATGAAGCAGCACGACTTCTT
CAAGTCCGCCATGCCCGAAGGCTACGTCCAGGAGCGCACCATCACCTTCAAGGACGACGGCACCTACAAG
ACCCGCGCCGAGGTGAAGTTCGAGGGCGACACCCTGGTGAACCGCATCGAGCTGAAGGGCATCGACTTCA
AGGAGGACGGCAACATCCTGGGGCACAAGCTGGAGTACAACTTCAACAGCCACAACGTCTATATCACCGC
CGACAAGCAGAAGAACGGCATCAAGGCCAACTTCAAGATCCGCCACAACGTGGAGGACGGCAGCGTGCAG
CTCGCCGACCACTACCAGCAGAACACCCCCATCGGCGACGGCCCCGTGCTGCTGCCCGACAACCACTACC
TGAGCACCCAGTCCAAGCTGAGCAAAGACCCCAACGAGAAGCGCGATCACATGGTCCTGCTGGAGTTCGT
GACCGCCGCCGGGATCACTCACGGAGGTTCTTCAAAGAAATGTTTGTTCAAAAAGAAAAACAAGAAGAAG
GGGAAGGAAAAGGGAGGAAAGAACGCCATTAACATGAAAGACGTGAAAGACTTAGGGAAGACCATGAAGG
ATCAGGCCCTTAAGGATGACGATGCTGAAACCGGACTGACTGATGGAGAAGAAAAGGAAGAGCCCAAGGA
AGAGGAGAAACTGTAAAAGCTTAGGTATTTATTCGGCGCAAAGTGCGTCGGGTGATGCTGCCAACTTAGT
CGAGCACCACCACCACCACCACTGAGATCCGGCTGCTAACAAAGCCCGAAAGGAAGCTGAGTTGGCTGCT
GCCACCGCTGAGCAATAACTAGCATAACCCCTTGGGGCCTCTAAACGGGTCTTGAGGGGTTTTTTGCTGA
AAGGAGGAACTATATCCGGATTGGCGAATGGG
